>Addgene plasmid #152468 | pGBW-m4133890 | depositor full sequence | sequence record 295480 | Full Sequence
CACCATGAATAACGAGTTAAGCCCAGTAGCGCTTCGCCAGATGAGTTGCGCCGCAGGTACAACCCAAACT
GCTTGTACGGATGACAACGCCCTCGCTTACTATAATACCACAAAGGGAGGCCGATTCGTTCTGGCCCTGT
TGTCGGATCTGCAAGACTTGAAATGGGCACGTTTTCCCAAGTCCGACGGGACTGGCACCATTTACACAGA
ACTAGAGCCGCCATGCAGGTTCGTGACTGATACCCCTAAAGGACCCAAGGTCAAATATCTGTATTTTATC
AAGGGGCTTAACAATCTCAATAGAGGCATGGTGTTAGGATCTCTAGCCGCAACGGTGCGGCTGCAAGAAA
ACCTTTACTTTCAGTCGGGGAAACCTATACCCAATCCACTTCTCGGCTTAGATTCTACCTAAGGATCCGC
AGGCCTCTGCTAGCTTGACTGACTGAGATACAGCGTACCTTCAGCTCACAGACATGATAAGATACATTGA
TGAGTTTGGACAAACCACAACTAGAATGCAGTGAAAAAAATGCTTTATTTGTGAAATTTGTGATGCTATT
GCTTTATTTGTAACCATTATAAGCTGCAATAAACAAGTTAACAACAACAATTGCATTCATTTTATGTTTC
AGGTTCAGGGGGAGGTGTGGGAGGTTTTTTAAAGCAAGTAAAACCTCTACAAATGTGGTATTGGCCCATC
TCTATCGGTATCGTAGCATAACCCCTTGGGGCCTCTAAACGGGTCTTGAGGGGTTTTTTGTGCCCCTCGG
GCCGGATTGCTATCTACCGGCATTGGCGCAGAAAAAAATGCCTGATGCGACGCTGCGCGTCTTATACTCC
CACATATGCCAGATTCAGCAACGGATACGGCTTCCCCAACTTGCCCACTTCCATACGTGTCCTCCTTACC
AGAAATTTATCCTTAAGGTCGTCAGCTATCCTGCAGGCGATCTCTCGATTTCGATCAAGACATTCCTTTA
ATGGTCTTTTCTGGACACCACTAGGGGTCAGAAGTAGTTCATCAAACTTTCTTCCCTCCCTAATCTCATT
GGTTACCTTGGGCTATCGAAACTTAATTAACCAGTCAAGTCAGCTACTTGGCGAGATCGACTTGTCTGGG
TTTCGACTACGCTCAGAATTGCGTCAGTCAAGTTCGATCTGGTCCTTGCTATTGCACCCGTTCTCCGATT
ACGAGTTTCATTTAAATCATGTGAGCAAAAGGCCAGCAAAAGGCCAGGAACCGTAAAAAGGCCGCGTTGC
TGGCGTTTTTCCATAGGCTCCGCCCCCCTGACGAGCATCACAAAAATCGACGCTCAAGTCAGAGGTGGCG
AAACCCGACAGGACTATAAAGATACCAGGCGTTTCCCCCTGGAAGCTCCCTCGTGCGCTCTCCTGTTCCG
ACCCTGCCGCTTACCGGATACCTGTCCGCCTTTCTCCCTTCGGGAAGCGTGGCGCTTTCTCATAGCTCAC
GCTGTAGGTATCTCAGTTCGGTGTAGGTCGTTCGCTCCAAGCTGGGCTGTGTGCACGAACCCCCCGTTCA
GCCCGACCGCTGCGCCTTATCCGGTAACTATCGTCTTGAGTCCAACCCGGTAAGACACGACTTATCGCCA
CTGGCAGCAGCCACTGGTAACAGGATTAGCAGAGCGAGGTATGTAGGCGGTGCTACAGAGTTCTTGAAGT
GGTGGCCTAACTACGGCTACACTAGAAGAACAGTATTTGGTATCTGCGCTCTGCTGAAGCCAGTTACCTT
CGGAAAAAGAGTTGGTAGCTCTTGATCCGGCAAACAAACCACCGCTGGTAGCGGTGGTTTTTTTGTTTGC
AAGCAGCAGATTACGCGCAGAAAAAAAGGATCTCAAGAAGATCCTTTGATCTTTTCTACGGGGTCTGACG
CTCAGTGGAACGAAAACTCACGTTAAGGGATTTTGGTCATGAGATTATCAAAAAGGATCTTCACCTAGAT
CCTTTTAAATTAAAAATGAAGTTTTAAATCAATCTAAAGTATATATGAGTAAACTTGGTCTGACAGTTAC
CAATGCTTAATCAGTGAGGCACCTATCTCAGCGATCTGTCTATTTCGTTCATCCATAGTTGCATTTAAAT
TTCCGAACTCTCCAAGGCCCTCGTCGGAAAATCTTCAAACCTTTCGTCCGATCCATCTTGCAGGCTACCT
CTCGAACGAACTATCGCAAGTCTCTTGGCCGGCCTTGCGCCTTGGCTATTGCTTGGCAGCGCCTATCGCC
AGGTATTACTCCAATCCCGAATATCCGAGATCGGGATCACCCGAGAGAAGTTCAACCTACATCCTCAATC
CCGATCTATCCGAGATCCGAGGAATATCGAAATCGGGGCGCGCCTGGCCTCCGCGCCGGGTTTTGGCGCC
TCCCGCGGGCGCCCCCCTCGTCACGGCGAGCGCTGCCACGTCAGACGAAGGGCGCAGGAGCGTCCTGATC
CTTCCGCCCGGACGCTCAGGACAGCGGCCCGCTGCTCATAAGACTCGGCCTTAGAACCCCAGTATCAGCA
GAAGGACATTTTAGGACGGGACTTGGGTGACTCTAGGGCACTGGTTTTCTTTCCAGAGAGCGGAACAGGC
GAGGAAAAGTAGTCCCTTCTCGGCGATTCTGCGGAGGGATCTCCGTGGGGCGGTGAACGCCGATGATTAT
ATAAGGACGCGCCGGGTGTGGCACAGCTAGTTCCGTCGCAGCCGGGATTTGGGTCGCGGTTCTTGTTTGT
GGATCGCTGTGATCGTCACTTGGTGAGTAGCGGGCTGCTGGGCTGGCCGGGGCTTTCGTGGCCGCCGGGC
CGCTCGGTGGGACGGAAGCGTGTGGAGAGACCGCCAAGGGCTGTAGTCTGGGTCCGCGAGCAAGGTTGCC
CTGAACTGGGGGTTGGGGGGAGCGCAGCAAAATGGCGGCTGTTCCCGAGTCTTGAATGGAAGACGCTTGT
GAGGCGGGCTGTGAGGTCGTTGAAACAAGGTGGGGGGCATGGTGGGCGGCAAGAACCCAAGGTCTTGAGC
CCTTCGCTAATGCGGGAAAGCTCTTATTCGGGTGAGATGGGCTGGGCACCATCTGGGGACCCTGACGTGA
AGTTTGTCACTGACTGGAGAACTCGGTTTGTCGTCTGTTGCGGGGGCGGCAGTTATGGCGGTGCCGTTGG
GCAGTGCACCCGTACCTTTGGGAGCGCGCGCCCTCGTCGTGTCGTGACGTCACCCGTTCTGTTGGCTTAT
AATGCAGGGTGGGGCCACCTGCCGGTAGGTGTGCGGTAGGCTTTTCTCCGTCGCAGGACGCAGGGTTCGG
GCCTAGGGTAGGCTCTCCTGAATCGACAGGCGCCGGACCTCTGGTGAGGGGAGGGATAAGTGAGGCGTCA
GTTTCTTTGGTCGGTTTTATGTACCTATCTTCTTAAGTAGCTGAAGCTCCGGTTTTGAACTATGCGCTCG
GGGTTGGCGAGTGTGTTTTGTGAAGTTTTTTAGGCACCTTTTGAAATGTAATCATTTGGGTCAATATGTA
ATTTTCAGTGTTAGACTTGTAAATTGTCCGCTAAATTCTGGCCGTTTTTGGCTTTTTTGTTAGACAACAT
GGGTAAAAAGCCTGAACTCACCGCGACGTCTGTCGAGAAGTTTCTGATCGAAAAGTTCGACAGCGTCTCC
GACCTGATGCAGCTCTCGGAGGGCGAAGAATCTCGTGCTTTCAGCTTCGATGTAGGAGGGCGTGGATATG
TCCTGCGGGTAAATAGCTGCGCCGATGGTTTCTACAAAGATCGTTATGTTTATCGGCACTTTGCATCCGC
CGCGCTCCCGATTCCGGAAGTGCTTGACATTGGGGAGTTCAGCGAGAGCCTGACCTATTGCATCTCCCGC
CGTGCACAGGGTGTCACGTTGCAAGACCTGCCTGAAACCGAACTGCCCGCTGTTCTGCAGCCGGTCGCGG
AGGCAATGGATGCCATCGCTGCCGCCGATCTTAGCCAGACGAGCGGGTTCGGCCCATTCGGACCGCAAGG
AATCGGTCAATACACTACATGGCGTGATTTCATATGCGCGATTGCTGATCCCCATGTGTATCACTGGCAA
ACTGTGATGGACGACACCGTCAGTGCGTCCGTCGCGCAGGCTCTCGATGAGCTGATGCTTTGGGCCGAGG
ACTGCCCCGAAGTCCGGCACCTCGTGCACGCGGATTTCGGCTCCAACAATGTCCTGACGGACAATGGCCG
CATAACAGCGGTCATTGACTGGAGCGAGGCGATGTTCGGGGATTCCCAATACGAGGTCGCCAACATCTTC
TTCTGGAGGCCGTGGTTGGCTTGTATGGAGCAGCAGACGCGCTACTTCGAGCGGAGGCATCCGGAGCTTG
CAGGATCGCCCCGGCTCCGGGCGTATATGCTCCGCATTGGTCTTGACCAACTCTATCAGAGCTTGGTTGA
CGGCAATTTCGATGATGCAGCTTGGGCGCAGGGTCGATGCGACGCAATCGTCCGATCCGGAGCCGGGACT
GTCGGGCGTACACAAATCGCCCGCAGAAGCGCCGCCGTCTGGACCGATGGCTGTGTAGAAGTACTCGCCG
ATAGTGGAAACCGACGCCCCAGCACTCGTCCGAGGGCAAAGGAATAAGCTAGTATGTAAGCCTAGTCTTA
GATAATAAAATCGCTATCCATCGAAGATGGATGTGTGTTGGTTTTTTGTGTGTGTAACGCTAGGCGCGCC
TGGTGTACCGAGAACGATCCTCTCAGTGCGAGTCTCGACGATCCATATCGTTGCTTGGCAGTCAGCCAGT
CGGAATCCAGCTTGGGACCCAGGAAGTCCAATCGTCAGATATTGTACTCAAGCCTGGTCACGGCAGCGTA
CCGATCTGTTTAAACCTAGATATTGATAGTCTGATCGGTCAACGTATAATCGAGTCCTAGCTTTTGCAAA
CATCTATCAAGAGACAGGATCAGCAGGAGGCTTTCGCATGAGTATTCAACATTTCCGTGTCGCCCTTATT
CCCTTTTTTGCGGCATTTTGCCTTCCTGTTTTTGCTCACCCAGAAACGCTGGTGAAAGTAAAAGATGCTG
AAGATCAGTTGGGTGCGCGAGTGGGTTACATCGAACTGGATCTCAACAGCGGTAAGATCCTTGAGAGTTT
TCGCCCCGAAGAACGCTTTCCAATGATGAGCACTTTTAAAGTTCTGCTATGTGGCGCGGTATTATCCCGT
ATTGACGCCGGGCAAGAGCAACTCGGTCGCCGCATACACTATTCTCAGAATGACTTGGTTGAGTATTCAC
CAGTCACAGAAAAGCATCTTACGGATGGCATGACAGTAAGAGAATTATGCAGTGCTGCCATAACCATGAG
TGATAACACTGCGGCCAACTTACTTCTGACAACGATTGGAGGACCGAAGGAGCTAACCGCTTTTTTGCAC
AACATGGGGGATCATGTAACTCGCCTTGATCGTTGGGAACCGGAGCTGAATGAAGCCATACCAAACGACG
AGCGTGACACCACGATGCCTGTAGCAATGGCAACAACCTTGCGTAAACTATTAACTGGCGAACTACTTAC
TCTAGCTTCCCGGCAACAGTTGATAGACTGGATGGAGGCGGATAAAGTTGCAGGACCACTTCTGCGCTCG
GCCCTTCCGGCTGGCTGGTTTATTGCTGATAAATCTGGAGCCGGTGAGCGTGGGTCTCGCGGTATCATTG
CAGCACTGGGGCCAGATGGTAAGCCCTCCCGTATCGTAGTTATCTACACGACGGGGAGTCAGGCAACTAT
GGATGAACGAAATAGACAGATCGCTGAGATAGGTGCCTCACTGATTAAGCATTGGTAACCGATTCTAGGT
GCATTGGCGCAGAAAAAAATGCCTGATGCGACGCTGCGCGTCTTATACTCCCACATATGCCAGATTCAGC
AACGGATACGGCTTCCCCAACTTGCCCACTTCCATACGTGTCCTCCTTACCAGAAATTTATCCTTAAGAT
CGTTTAAACTCGACTCTGGCTCTATCGAATCTCCGTCGTTTCGAGCTTACGCGAACAGCCGTGGCGCTCA
TTTGCTCGTCGGGCATCGAATCTCGTCAGCTATCGTCAGCTTACCTTTTTGGCAGCGATCGCGGCTCCCG
ACATCTTGGACCATTAGCTCCACAGGTATCTTCTTCCCTCTAGTGGTCATAACAGCAGCTTCAGCTACCT
CTCAATTCAAAAAACCCCTCAAGACCCGTTTAGAGGCCCCAAGGGGTTATGCTATCAATCGTTGCGTTAC
ACACACAAAAAACCAACACACATCCATCTTCGATGGATAGCGATTTTATTATCTAACTGCTGATCGAGTG
TAGCCAGATCTAGTAATCAATTACGGGGTCATTAGTTCATAGCCCATATATGGAGTTCCGCGTTACATAA
CTTACGGTAAATGGCCCGCCTGGCTGACCGCCCAACGACCCCCGCCCATTGACGTCAATAATGACGTATG
TTCCCATAGTAACGCCAATAGGGACTTTCCATTGACGTCAATGGGTGGAGTATTTACGGTAAACTGCCCA
CTTGGCAGTACATCAAGTGTATCATATGCCAAGTACGCCCCCTATTGACGTCAATGACGGTAAATGGCCC
GCCTGGCATTATGCCCAGTACATGACCTTATGGGACTTTCCTACTTGGCAGTACATCTACGTATTAGTCA
TCGCTATTACCATGCTGATGCGGTTTTGGCAGTACATCAATGGGCGTGGATAGCGGTTTGACTCACGGGG
ATTTCCAAGTCTCCACCCCATTGACGTCAATGGGAGTTTGTTTTGGCACCAAAATCAACGGGACTTTCCA
AAATGTCGTAACAACTCCGCCCCATTGACGCAAATGGGCGGTAGGCGTGTACGGTGGGAGGTCTATATAA
GCAGAGCTGGTTTAGTGAACCGTCAGATCAGATCTTTGTCGATCCTACCATCCACTCGACACACCCGCCA
GCGGCCGC
Features (pLannotate 1.2.2; 18 found; start..end, strand, type, name):
    478..599     -  polyA_signal   SV40 poly(A) signal: SV40 polyadenylation signal
    622..691     -  CDS            large T antigen (fragment): large T antigen from SV40 (simian virus 40)
    714..760     +  terminator     T7 terminator: transcription terminator for bacteriophage T7 RNA polymerase
    790..926     +  terminator     rrnG terminator: transcription terminator from the E. coli ribosomal RNA rrnG operon (Albrechtsen et al., 1991)
    971..1042    +  misc_feature   3' β-globin insulator: insulator downstream of the human β-globin locus (Farrell et al., 2002)
   1268..1856    -  rep_origin     ori: high-copy-number ColE1/pMB1/pBR322/pUC origin of replication
   2028..2092    -  CDS            bla(M) (fragment): β-lactamase lacking the signal sequence; bla(M); allows cytosolic expression of β-lactamase
   2356..3565    +  promoter       UbC promoter: human ubiquitin C promoter
   3575..4596    +  CDS            HygR (fragment): hygromycin B phosphotransferase confers resistance to hygromycin
   4624..4672    +  polyA_signal   poly(A) signal: synthetic polyadenylation signal
   4938..5798    +  CDS            AmpR: β-lactamase; bla; confers resistance to ampicillin, carbenicillin, and related antibiotics
   5811..5947    +  terminator     rrnG terminator: transcription terminator from the E. coli ribosomal RNA rrnG operon (Albrechtsen et al., 1991)
   6092..6163    +  misc_feature   5' β-globin insulator: insulator upstream of the human β-globin locus (Farrell et al., 2002)
   6168..6214    -  terminator     T7 terminator: transcription terminator for bacteriophage T7 RNA polymerase
   6232..6280    -  polyA_signal   poly(A) signal: synthetic polyadenylation signal
   6361..6664    +  enhancer       CMV enhancer: human cytomegalovirus immediate early enhancer
   6737..6754    -  promoter       CMV promoter (fragment): human cytomegalovirus (CMV) immediate early promoter
   6817..6868    +  promoter       CMVd2 promoter: truncated human cytomegalovirus (CMV) immediate early promoter that yields moderately reduced expression relative to the full-length promoter
