[The description below was written by a language model from this plasmid's Addgene catalogue record and pLannotate feature annotations shown in this document.]
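Description:
pGBW-m4133890 is a mammalian expression plasmid built on the pTwist_CMV_Hygro_6 backbone and carrying the wild-type coding sequence for SARS-CoV-2 nsp9, a non-structural protein released from the ORF1ab replicase polyprotein. It is propagated in E. coli as a high-copy plasmid through a ColE1/pUC-type origin with ampicillin selection from a full-length β-lactamase gene. For selection in mammalian cells it carries a hygromycin B phosphotransferase cassette driven by the human ubiquitin C promoter and closed by a synthetic polyadenylation signal.

According to the catalogue, the roughly 340 bp nsp9 insert is expressed from a CMV promoter and fused at its C terminus to a backbone-encoded V5 epitope tag preceded by a TEV protease cleavage site, so the tag can be used for detection or pull-down and then removed. The automated feature table identifies the CMV enhancer and CMV promoter elements (annotated as a short fragment and a truncated CMVd2 form) near the end of the sequence numbering, and an SV40 polyadenylation signal near the start. It does not annotate the nsp9 ORF, the TEV site or the V5 tag, which presumably lie in the unannotated stretch spanning the origin of the circular map. That SV40 signal and the adjacent short large T antigen fragment are listed on the minus strand, opposite to the CMV elements. The table therefore does not clearly show which signal terminates the nsp9 transcript. Short 5' and 3' β-globin insulator elements bracket this region. T7 and rrnG bacterial terminators and an additional synthetic poly(A) signal are also present, arrangements generally intended to isolate transcription units from one another. The plasmid suits transient or hygromycin-selected expression of tagged nsp9 in mammalian cells, for example for localisation, interaction or functional studies of this viral protein.
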