Addgene plasmid #152468: pGBW-m4133890
Purpose: Mammalian expression plasmid for SARS-CoV-2 nsp9
Depositing lab: Ginkgo Bioworks & Benjie Chen. Depositing organization: Ginkgo Bioworks.
Backbone
  Vector backbone: pTwist_CMV_Hygro_6
  Backbone size w/o insert (bp): 6525
  Vector type: Mammalian Expression
  Selectable markers: Hygromycin
Growth in bacteria
  Bacterial resistance: Ampicillin, 100 μg/mL
  Growth temperature: 37°C
  Growth strain: DH5alpha
  Copy number: High Copy
Gene/Insert
  Gene/Insert name: SARS-CoV-2 nsp9
  Species: Severe acute respiratory syndrome coronavirus 2
  Insert size (bp): 338
  Mutation: wt
  Entrez Gene: ORF1ab (a.k.a. GU280_gp01)
  Promoter: CMV
  Tag / fusion protein: Cleavable TEV;V5 (C terminal on backbone)
  Cloning method: Unknown
Resource information
  A portion of this plasmid was derived from a plasmid made by: GinkgoBioworks
Depositor comments: NCBI reference sequence: YP_009725305.1
How to cite: pGBW-m4133890 was a gift from Ginkgo Bioworks & Benjie Chen (Addgene plasmid # 152468 ; http://n2t.net/addgene:152468 ; RRID:Addgene_152468)
